Addgene plasmid #39609: KHBD00506
Depositing lab: Bart Deplancke. Depositing organization: Swiss Federal Institute of Technology (EPFL). Publication: Automated protein-DNA interaction screening of Drosophila regulatory elements. Korneel Hens, Jean-Daniel Feuz, Alina Isakova, Antonina Lagovitina, Andreas Massouras, Julien Bryois, Patrick Callaerts, Susan E. Celniker, Bart Deplancke. Nat Methods. 2011 Oct 30;8(12):1065-70. 10.1038/nmeth.1763 PubMed 22037703.
Backbone
  Vector backbone: pDONR221
  Backbone manufacturer: Invitrogen
  Backbone size w/o insert (bp): 2536
  Vector type: Gateway DONR vector
Growth in bacteria
  Bacterial resistance: Kanamycin, 50 μg/mL
  Growth temperature: 37°C
  Growth strain: DH5alpha
  Copy number: High Copy
Gene/Insert
  Gene/Insert name: CG12196 (alt names: FBgn0050426; egg; eggless)
  Species: D. melanogaster (fly)
  Insert size (bp): 3786
  Entrez Gene: egg (a.k.a. Dmel_CG12196, AAF47268 Dm, AAM70794, BcDNA:AT13877, CG12196, CG30422, CG30426, Dm-setdb1, DmSETDB1, DmSetdb1, Dmel\CG12196, Dmel_CG30422, Dmel_CG30426, Dmsetdb1, EGG, Egg, Eggless, SETDB1, SetDB1, Setdb1, dEset, dSETDB1, dSetDB1, dSetdb1, dsetdb1)
  Promoter: none
  Cloning method: Gateway Cloning
  Sequencing primers: 5′ M13-F20; 3′ M13R
Terms and licenses: Academic/Nonprofit Terms; Industry Terms: Not Available to Industry
Depositor comments: Please note that the ORFs in this collection were cloned open-ended (without a stop codon).
How to cite: KHBD00506 was a gift from Bart Deplancke (Addgene plasmid # 39609 ; http://n2t.net/addgene:39609 ; RRID:Addgene_39609)
