[The description below was written by a language model from this plasmid's Addgene catalogue record.]
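Description:
KHBD00506 is a Gateway entry clone built in the pDONR221 backbone, carrying the open reading frame of the Drosophila melanogaster gene CG12196, also known as eggless (egg) or dSETDB1. The insert is recorded as 3786 bp in a backbone of about 2.5 kb, and was introduced by Gateway recombination cloning. In a pDONR-derived entry clone the ORF is normally flanked by attL recombination sites, although no feature table is supplied here to confirm the exact site layout. The plasmid is maintained in E. coli as a high-copy construct under kanamycin selection, and the insert can be read from the flanking M13 forward and reverse primer sites.

The record lists no promoter, as expected for an entry clone: it is not intended to express the gene itself but acts as a shuttle from which the ORF can be transferred by LR recombination into destination vectors that supply their own promoter, tags and host-specific elements. The depositor notes that ORFs in this collection were cloned open-ended, without a stop codon. This allows in-frame C-terminal fusions once the ORF is moved into a suitable destination vector, and it means translation termination must be provided by that vector. The associated publication concerns automated screening of protein–DNA interactions at Drosophila regulatory elements, so this clone is presumably one member of a larger ORF resource assembled for that kind of screening. The record does not state which destination vectors or fusion partners were used with it.
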