>Addgene plasmid #39609 | KHBD00506 | depositor partial sequence | sequence record 50049 | KHBD00506 sequence 3786 bps
ATGTCTGGGCAGCCAACAGCCGTGGACTGCTTAGAGAGCAGTGGAAGCACAGTGGAGGATGTCCAAGAAA
CACCGGCGTCGAGGGAAAAAAGTTACGGGTTGCCGGTGCGCAAAGGAGAAAATAGCTTGGAGTCTCCTGC
AGAACAAGCCGCAAAAGATGTGGAAATTGAGGAACTGACACACAGTGAAGCAATCGCCGCCACCGGTTCA
ACCAGGAAGCAGTGCCCATATGGAGGTAAGGCCCCTGATGAACCTGGAAAGTTGGCCGACGAATCGGAGG
ACCGCAAGGGAGAGAACACGAAAGCCATTGCAAGCAGCCCGGTTTTGGTAGCTGTGGATTCGGACAGCAG
TGTTGAGCTAATAGAGAGTCCTGTCAAATTCTCCTCCGCCAACGAAAGTGAGAAAGATCCGCCAAAACCA
GATGCTGTCAATGAAGCTGCGGCTAAAGAGGCCGAGGAAATGACTGATAGCAGCATCAGCAGTCCCACAT
CCGAAAGTTTTCCTAAAAAAGATGAAAAGACCAATAAGGAAAATGAGCAAGAACCTCCTGGCATGGAGGT
AGATCAGGACGTCGAGGAGTCAATAAGTCGACCAGCAGAAGAATACAAAATTGAGAATACATTAAAAGGT
CACAAGCGTATTAGCTTAACGGAAATCGAAGAACACAAAATTGTTGATAAAAAAGACGATGTCCTAGAGG
TGGAGCTTGAAAAGGGCACTGCTCCGAAAGCTGCAGAAGACGAGAAGCTGAACGCTTTGTTATCAGATGG
AGATGTCTTCTACGACAAGGAATGTGTCAACTGCAATTGCACAAAGCTTCATAAACAGTACGTGTTGGCT
AACATGGCCACTTTAAACTTTTACCAGGTGCTCCGAAAGTCTTCCAAGCAGCAGTTCCTCTGCATGGGAT
GCCATGACACAGCAATGGACTTGTATGAGGAGTATGCTGGACAACTAATGGCCAAGCAGCCGCTGCTGCT
AAAGGATTTCCATCAGGATCACGCCGACTTTGTGGCTCTGGACAGCAGCGATGAGGAGGAAGAGGAGAAG
CAGCCAGAAAAATCGGACTTTTCGAAAAACAAGCTGCAGCTCATCGAAGATGAACTCGATGATGCCATCA
AAAATGTACTTAACAAGGTGGATTTTACGGCTCAGCTGTCCTGGTCAAAAACTATTCTCCAGGCGAAAGC
AGACCACTTGGAGCGACAATTCGCACTGGCAGATGTGGAACTCGAAAAAGTTCAGACCACCGCTGACAAA
ATGCACTGCGCTTTGTATAACTCGTGTCCGGTGGCACACAAACATCTGCCCACCCTGGACATTGAACCCA
GTGACTATGTGCATGAAGTTCCACCTCCTGGCGAAATCGTGCGTCCTCCAATACAGTTGGGAGAGACATA
CTACGCTGTTAAGAACAAGGCTATTGCCAGCTGGGTGTCCATAAAGGTAATCGAGTTTACAGAGAGCACC
GCCATCAACGGAAACACGATGAAGAGCTACAAGATTAGGTACCTCAACACTCCGTACCAGATGATCAAGA
CAGTGACGGCCAAGCACATTGCCTACTTCGAACCACCGCCAGTGCGACTGACCATTGGTACCCGCGTGAT
TGCGTACTTCGATGGCACCACTTTGTCGCGGGGCAAGGATAAGGGCGTGGTGCAGAGCGCCTTTTATCCA
GGCATCATCGCTGAGCCGTTGAAGCAGGCCAATCGCTACCGCTACCTAATATTCTACGACGATGGGTACA
CTCAGTACGTTCCGCACCGCGATGTCCGTCTAGTTTGCCAGGCTTCCGAGAAAGTGTGGGAGGACGTACA
CGCCGCATCGCGCGATTTCATACAGAAGTACGTGGAGAAGTACTCCGTGGATCGTCCAATGGTGCAATGC
ACCCGGGGACAAAGTATGACCACTGAATCGAACGGGACCTGGCTGTACGCGCGCGTCATTGACATCGACT
GCAGCTTGGTGTTGATGCAGTTTGAGGGCGACAAAAACCATACGGAGTGGATATACAGGGGTTCATTGCG
CTTGGGTCCTGTCTTCAGGGAAACCCAGAACAATATGAACAGTTCAAGCGCACAGCAGCTGCGTGTCCCA
AGACGCACGGAGCCCTTTATTCGGTACACCAAGGAGATGGAGTCCAGCAGCAAGGTGAACCAGCAGATGC
GTGCCTTTGCCCGCAAGAGCAGCGCCTCCGCCCAAAATAACGCATTAGCGGCTGCATCTTCGGCAGCAAC
CCCAGCCGGAGGACGCACCAATGCAGGAGGTGTCAGCACCAGTAATAGCGCAAGTGCTGTGCGACACCTA
AACAACTCGACAATCTACGTGGACGACGAGAACAGGCCCAAGGGCCATGTAGTCTACTTTACAGCCAAGC
GGAATCTGCCTCCCAAAATGTACAAGTGCCACGAGTGCAGCCCGAACTGCCTCTTTAAGATCGTTCACCG
TCTGGACAGCTACAGTCCGTTAGCGAAGCCTCTGCTTTCTGGCTGGGAACGTCTTGTCATGCGGCAGAAG
ACCAAGAAGTCCGTGGTATACAAGGGACCTTGTGGCAAAAGCTTGCGCAGCCTGGCCGAAGTTCACAGGT
ACCTTCGAGCTACTGAAAATGTGTTGAACGTAGACAATTTTGACTTTACGCCCGACCTCAAGTGTCTGGC
CGAGTACTCCATTGATCCCTCGATCGTGAAGGACACGGACATTTCAAAGGGGCAGGAGAAGATGGCGATT
CCGCTGGTAAACTACTACGACAACACCCTGCCGCCCCCATGCACCTACGCGAAGCAGCGCATCCCTACCG
AGGGTGTTCATCTGAATCTGGACGAGGAGTTCCTCTTGTGCTGCGACTGCGAGGACGACTGCTCGGACAA
GTCAAAGTGCGCCTGTTGGCAGCTAACGGTGGCGGGCGTGCGGTACTGTAACCCGAAGAAACCCATCGAG
GAGATAGGCTACCAGTACAAGCGGCTCCACGAGCACGTGCCCACCGGCATCTACGAGTGCAACTCGCGCT
GCAAGTGCAAGAAGAATTGCCTGAACCGGGTGGTGCAGTTCTCCCTAGAGATGAAACTGCAGGTGTTCAA
GACCTCAAATCGTGGATGGGGCTTGCGCTGCGTTAACGACATCCCCAAGGGTGCTTTCATCTGTATTTAC
GCCGGCCATCTGCTCACGGAGACGATGGCCAACGAAGGCGGACAGGACGCCGGCGACGAGTATTTCGCGG
ACTTAGATTACATAGAGGTCGCTGAACAGTTAAAAGAGGGATACGAGTCGGAGGTGGACCACTCGGACCC
GGACGCCGAGGAGGACAACGGGGGACCCGATGCCGAGGACGATGACGACTTCCGGCCAAACTATCACTAC
CAGCGCAAAATCAAGCGCTCTTCCAGAAGCGGCTCCACGCAGAACAGCTCCACTCAGAGCAGCGAGTTGG
ACTCGCAGGAGCGTGCGGTGATCAACTTTAACCCAAATGCTGATCTGGACGAGACGGTGCGGGAGAACTC
GGTGCGGAGGCTTTTCGGCAAGGACGAGGCGCCCTACATCATGGACGCCAAGACAACGGGCAACCTTGGA
CGCTATTTCAACCACTCGTGCAGCCCCAATCTCTTCGTGCAGAACGTGTTCGTGGATACTCACGACCTGC
GTTTCCCCTGGGTTGCCTTCTTCTCGGCCGCGCACATCCGCTCCGGCACCGAGCTGACTTGGAACTACAA
TTACGAGGTGGGCGTGGTGCCCGGCAAGGTGTTGTACTGCCAGTGCGGGGCCCCCAATTGCCGCCTTCGT
CTGCTC
