>Addgene plasmid #39609 | KHBD00506 | addgene partial sequence | sequence record 51636 | M13Rev
CAATGCTTTCTTATAATGCCAACTTTGTACAAGAAAGTTGGCAAGAGCAGACGAAGGCGGCAATTGGGGG
CCCCGCACTGGCAGTACAACACCTTGCCGGGCACCACGCCCACCTCGTAATTGTAGTTCCAAGTCAGCTC
GGTGCCGGAGCGGATGTGCGCGGCCGAGAAGAAGGCAACCCAGGGGAAACGCAGGTCGTGAGTATCCACG
AACACGTTCTGCACGAAGAGATTGGGGCTGCACGAGTGGTTGAAATAGCGTCCAAGGTTGCCCGTTGTCT
TGGCGTCCATGATGTAGGGCGCCTCGTCCTTGCCGAAAAGCCTCCGCACCGAGTTCTCCCGCACCGTCTC
GTCCAGATCAGCATTTGGGTTAAAGTTGATCACCGCACGCTCCTGCGAGTCCAACTCGCTGCTCTGAGTG
GAGCTGTTCTGCGTGGAGCCGCTTCTGGAAGAGCGCTTGATTTTGCGCTGGTAGTGATAGTTTGGCCGGA
AGTCGTCATCGTCCTCGGCATCGGGTCCCCCGTTGTCCTCCTCGGCGTCCGGGTCCGAGTGGTCCACCTC
CGACTCGTATCCCTCTTTTAACTGTTCAGCGACCTCTATGTAATCTAAGTCCGCGAAATACTCGTCGCCG
GCGTCCTGTCCGCCTTCGTTGGCCATCGTCTCCGTGAGCAGATGGCCGGCGTAAATACAGATGAAAGCAC
CCTTGG
